Addgene plasmid #248894: pdHJ3
Purpose: Generation of double and single Holliday Junction DNA
Depositing lab: Stephen West. Depositing organization: Francis Crick Institute. Publication: Generation of double Holliday junction DNAs and their dissolution/resolution within a chromatin context. Ho HN, West SC. Proc Natl Acad Sci U S A. 2022 May 3;119(18):e2123420119. doi: 10.1073/pnas.2123420119. Epub 2022 Apr 22. PubMed 35452329.
Backbone
  Vector backbone: pBluescript II SK(+)
  Backbone manufacturer: Agilent
  Backbone size w/o insert (bp): 2464
  Total vector size (bp): 3645
  Modifications to backbone: pBluescript II SK(+) was digested with SapI and PvuII and synthetic DNA fragments were added as follows 1) 25- to 30-bp homology to pBluescript II SK(+) backbone (SapI site); 2) First DNAzyme self-cleavage cassette 3) precursor DNA (d3) 4) Second DNAzyme self-cleavage cassette 5) 25- to 30-bp homology to pBluescript II SK(+) backbone (PvuII site). Homologous sequences 1 and 5 allow the precursor DNA to be inserted with the intended orientation into the backbone during Gibson assembly reactions. Original SapI site near ori was lost in the resultant phagemids. The sequence of the precursor DNA (d3), was based on d1 (from pdHJ1), so that it could be used to generate DNA molecules containing Holliday junctions.
  Vector type: Cloning and Sequencing. As a phagemid, it allows for the rescue of single stranded DNA
Growth in bacteria
  Bacterial resistance: Ampicillin, 100 μg/mL
  Growth temperature: 37°C
  Growth strain: DH5alpha
  Growth instructions: Transforming pdHJ3 into E. coli DH5α together with an M13 helper plasmid yields single-stranded DNA.
  Copy number: High Copy
Gene/Insert
  Gene/Insert name: synthetic DNA comprised of homologous sequences (to phagemid backbone), DNAzyme self-cleavage cassettes and precursor DNA
  Species: Synthetic
  Insert size (bp): 1181
  Cloning method: Gibson Cloning
  Sequencing primers: 5′ n/a
Terms and licenses: Academic/Nonprofit Terms; Industry Terms: Not Available to Industry
How to cite: pdHJ3 was a gift from Stephen West (Addgene plasmid # 248894 ; http://n2t.net/addgene:248894 ; RRID:Addgene_248894)
