[The description below was written by a language model from this plasmid's Addgene catalogue record and pLannotate feature annotations shown in this document.]
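Description:
pdHJ3 is a high-copy E. coli phagemid built on pBluescript II SK(+), intended as a source of single-stranded DNA for assembling defined recombination intermediates rather than for expressing any gene. It replicates as double-stranded plasmid from the ColE1/pUC-type origin and is selected with ampicillin through the bla (β-lactamase) gene under its own promoter. The f1 bacteriophage origin allows one strand to be replicated and rescued as single-stranded DNA when M13 helper functions are supplied, here from a co-transformed helper plasmid. Only a short remnant of lacZα remains in the annotation, consistent with removal of the SapI–PvuII segment of the parent vector; the original SapI site near the origin was lost during construction.

The payload is a synthetic insert of about 1.2 kb introduced by Gibson assembly, bringing the plasmid to roughly 3.6 kb. It consists of a precursor DNA segment called d3, flanked on each side by a DNAzyme self-cleavage cassette, with 25–30 bp arms homologous to the backbone at the outer ends to fix the orientation of insertion. The automated feature table recognises only the backbone elements, so the region downstream of the origin that holds this insert is unannotated. The arrangement suggests that, once the phagemid is rescued in single-stranded form, the flanking DNAzymes cut the strand to release the d3 precursor free of vector sequence. The d3 sequence was designed from d1, carried by the related plasmid pdHJ1, so that it can be used to generate DNA molecules containing single or double Holliday junctions. According to the associated publication title, such substrates are used to study junction dissolution and resolution, including in a chromatin context.
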