Features (pLannotate 1.2.2; 5 found; start..end, strand, type, name):
     72..500     +  rep_origin     f1 ori (sequence partly withheld): f1 bacteriophage origin of replication; arrow indicates direction of (+) strand synthesis
    553..657     +  promoter       AmpR promoter: bla
    658..1518    +  CDS            AmpR: β-lactamase; bla; confers resistance to ampicillin, carbenicillin, and related antibiotics
   1689..2277    +  rep_origin     ori: high-copy-number ColE1/pMB1/pBR322/pUC origin of replication
   3634..67      +  CDS            lacZα (fragment) (across the origin): LacZα fragment of β-galactosidase; lacZ fragment
>Addgene plasmid #248894 | pdHJ3 | addgene full sequence | sequence record 500694 | Addgene NGS Result
CTGGCGTAATAGCGAAGAGGCCCGCACCGATCGCCCTTCCCAACAGTTGCGCAGCCTGAATGGCGAATGG
G
[124 nt withheld, positions 72-195]
C
[91 nt withheld, positions 197-287]
A
[49 nt withheld, positions 289-337]
CCTTTGACGTTGGAGTCCACGTTCTTT
[37 nt withheld, positions 365-401]
ACCCTATCTCGGTCTATTCTTTTGATTTATAAGGGATTTTGCCGATTTCGGCCTATTGGTTAAAAAATGA
GCTGATTTAACAAAAATTTAACGCGAATTTTAACAAAATATTAACGCTTACAATTTAGGTGGCACTTTTC
GGGGAAATGTGCGCGGAACCCCTATTTGTTTATTTTTCTAAATACATTCAAATATGTATCCGCTCATGAG
ACAATAACCCTGATAAATGCTTCAATAATATTGAAAAAGGAAGAGTATGAGTATTCAACATTTCCGTGTC
GCCCTTATTCCCTTTTTTGCGGCATTTTGCCTTCCTGTTTTTGCTCACCCAGAAACGCTGGTGAAAGTAA
AAGATGCTGAAGATCAGTTGGGTGCACGAGTGGGTTACATCGAACTGGATCTCAACAGCGGTAAGATCCT
TGAGAGTTTTCGCCCCGAAGAACGTTTTCCAATGATGAGCACTTTTAAAGTTCTGCTATGTGGCGCGGTA
TTATCCCGTATTGACGCCGGGCAAGAGCAACTCGGTCGCCGCATACACTATTCTCAGAATGACTTGGTTG
AGTACTCACCAGTCACAGAAAAGCATCTTACGGATGGCATGACAGTAAGAGAATTATGCAGTGCTGCCAT
AACCATGAGTGATAACACTGCGGCCAACTTACTTCTGACAACGATCGGAGGACCGAAGGAGCTAACCGCT
TTTTTGCACAACATGGGGGATCATGTAACTCGCCTTGATCGTTGGGAACCGGAGCTGAATGAAGCCATAC
CAAACGACGAGCGTGACACCACGATGCCTGTAGCAATGGCAACAACGTTGCGCAAACTATTAACTGGCGA
ACTACTTACTCTAGCTTCCCGGCAACAATTAATAGACTGGATGGAGGCGGATAAAGTTGCAGGACCACTT
CTGCGCTCGGCCCTTCCGGCTGGCTGGTTTATTGCTGATAAATCTGGAGCCGGTGAGCGTGGGTCTCGCG
GTATCATTGCAGCACTGGGGCCAGATGGTAAGCCCTCCCGTATCGTAGTTATCTACACGACGGGGAGTCA
GGCAACTATGGATGAACGAAATAGACAGATCGCTGAGATAGGTGCCTCACTGATTAAGCATTGGTAACTG
TCAGACCAAGTTTACTCATATATACTTTAGATTGATTTAAAACTTCATTTTTAATTTAAAAGGATCTAGG
TGAAGATCCTTTTTGATAATCTCATGACCAAAATCCCTTAACGTGAGTTTTCGTTCCACTGAGCGTCAGA
CCCCGTAGAAAAGATCAAAGGATCTTCTTGAGATCCTTTTTTTCTGCGCGTAATCTGCTGCTTGCAAACA
AAAAAACCACCGCTACCAGCGGTGGTTTGTTTGCCGGATCAAGAGCTACCAACTCTTTTTCCGAAGGTAA
CTGGCTTCAGCAGAGCGCAGATACCAAATACTGTTCTTCTAGTGTAGCCGTAGTTAGGCCACCACTTCAA
GAACTCTGTAGCACCGCCTACATACCTCGCTCTGCTAATCCTGTTACCAGTGGCTGCTGCCAGTGGCGAT
AAGTCGTGTCTTACCGGGTTGGACTCAAGACGATAGTTACCGGATAAGGCGCAGCGGTCGGGCTGAACGG
GGGGTTCGTGCACACAGCCCAGCTTGGAGCGAACGACCTACACCGAACTGAGATACCTACAGCGTGAGCT
ATGAGAAAGCGCCACGCTTCCCGAAGGGAGAAAGGCGGACAGGTATCCGGTAAGCGGCAGGGTCGGAACA
GGAGAGCGCACGAGGGAGCTTCCAGGGGGAAACGCCTGGTATCTTTATAGTCCTGTCGGGTTTCGCCACC
TCTGACTTGAGCGTCGATTTTTGTGATGCTCGTCAGGGGGGCGGAGCCTATGGAAAAACGCCAGCAACGC
GGCCTTTTTACGGTTCCTGGCCTTTTGCTGGCCTTTTGCTCACATGTTCTTTCCTGCGTTATCCCCTGAT
TCTGTGGATAACCGTATTACCGCCTTTGAGTGAGCTGATACCGCTCGCCGCAGCCGAACGACCGAGCGCA
GCGAGTCAGTGAGCGAGGAAGCGATTGCACGTTGAAGCGTTACCTGTTAGGTAACGTAGTTGAGCTGTGC
AATCTATTTTTATTGGCTGTAGTTGAGCTGTCACAGAATGTGACGTTGAAGCAGCCAATGCGTTTAACAG
GAGTCAGCAGGATCTTCGCGCTATAATAAATCTGCTTGCCCGTCACTAACTGCAACCCGATTAGGCCTAC
CCTGTCGACCTCTTCGACCCGCACATCCGATGTATAGAGATGAGTATGTCATTCAAGCTCTAGAGTTGTA
GTCCGCTGTATAAGCCCCCGATGACCGTCTTTACCCGAATCTATCGTCCTGAAGGGTTCAACGCTACGCC
AGCTCAGTAGAATACTCAGCCCAGTTACGCTAAAATGTCTCAGGGATGGACTGCGATCACGTTTTGTGGG
TATCCGGAGTGCACCTCAAATCCCCGACAGCTTGCTCTCGCCTGGTAACAGTAACCGATAGGATCTCGGC
ACTGAGAACACCTTCAGGTCCCTCTGGTGACTGGGTAGTTGGACTGTGCCCTTGGATAGAATAGCAAGAG
CCTGACTCTCTATTGTTGACACGACGACTGTGGGAGACCTCAGCGTGCAGACATCAGATCGAGTAATACT
AAGGTGGGATAACTCCGTAACTGACTACGTTGCCTTCTCCACATATGGAGCTGGATAGAACAGCCCTGGT
GTGCACCATCAGCAACCCTATACGTGGCTTTTCGTGAGGCTTTGGCACGGAGTAGGCGATGTCTTCCACT
ATTCGAATGGCCGTTCGTTAATACTTGTTGCGTAGCTAGCACTATATTTGTCTCTTTGCCGACTGATGTC
GACAAGCACACATAGCCATTTATCGGAGCGCCTCGGAATACGGTATTGCATGAGTAGAGTTGACTAAGAG
CCATGAGCAGGGCCTCGTGAGACCATTGCGAATACCAGGTGTCCTGTAAGAGCGAACCCATACGACTGCT
AGGAACCCTGTCCAGGACGCCACACGTAGTGAAACATATCCCTACTGTCGAGAAATTTGTGTCCGCAGCT
TGCCTGCTCTTCCGCCCCTGGAGCCCATGGTTGAATGAGTCCAACAACGACTACGTTGAAGCGTTACCTG
TTAGGTAACGTAGTTGAGCTGTAGTCGTGATTTTTGCTCACATTAGTTGAGCTGTCACAGAATGTGACGT
TGAAGATGTGAGCCCCTTTCGCCAG
